Addgene plasmid #215330: His6-TEV-CRBN-midi
Purpose: CRBN midi construct for use in crystallography and biophysical studies enabling ligand and degrader design
Depositing lab: Alessio Ciulli. Depositing organization: University of Dundee. Publication: Design of a Cereblon construct for crystallographic and biophysical studies of protein degraders. Kroupova A, Spiteri VA, Rutter ZJ, Furihata H, Darren D, Ramachandran S, Chakraborti S, Haubrich K, Pethe J, Gonzales D, Wijaya AJ, Rodriguez-Rios M, Sturbaut M, Lynch DM, Farnaby W, Nakasone MA, Zollman D, Ciulli A. Nat Commun. 2024 Oct 15;15(1):8885. doi: 10.1038/s41467-024-52871-9. PubMed 39406745.
Backbone
  Vector backbone: pNIC28-Bsa4
  Backbone manufacturer: Novagen
  Backbone size w/o insert (bp): 7280
  Total vector size (bp): 8318
  Modifications to backbone: none
  Vector type: Bacterial Expression
Growth in bacteria
  Bacterial resistance: Kanamycin, 50 μg/mL
  Growth temperature: 37°C
  Growth strain: DH5alpha
  Growth instructions: BL21 (DE3) for bacterial expression of encoding protein
  Copy number: Unknown
Gene/Insert
  Gene/Insert name: CRBN
  Species: H. sapiens (human)
  Insert size (bp): 1038
  Mutation: contains amino acids 41-187 followed by a Gly-Ser-Gly linker and amino acids 249-426, with mutations C78I, I92V, K116N, Q134E, R283W, C287N, V293S, G302D, L342R, C343E, T359I and L423I
  GenBank ID: NM_016302.4
  Entrez Gene: CRBN (a.k.a. MRT2, MRT2A)
  Promoter: lacI
  Tag / fusion protein: 6xHis (N terminal on backbone); TEV (N terminal on backbone)
  Cloning method: Ligation Independent Cloning
  Sequencing primers: 5′ T7; 3′ T7 terminator
Terms and licenses: Academic/Nonprofit Terms; Industry Terms: Not Available to Industry
Depositor comments: Please visit https://doi.org/10.1101/2024.01.17.575503 for bioRxiv preprint.
How to cite: His6-TEV-CRBN-midi was a gift from Alessio Ciulli (Addgene plasmid # 215330 ; http://n2t.net/addgene:215330 ; RRID:Addgene_215330)
