[The description below was written by a language model from this plasmid's Addgene catalogue record and pLannotate feature annotations shown in this document.]
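Description:
His6-TEV-CRBN-midi is a bacterial expression plasmid built on the pNIC28-Bsa4 backbone, a pET-style vector designed for ligation-independent cloning. It carries a kanamycin resistance gene for selection, a ColE1/pBR322-type origin with the adjacent bom and rop elements (rop normally restrains copy number; the record lists copy number as unknown), and an f1 origin. The catalogue gives a total size of 8,318 bp, whereas the sequenced record behind the feature table is 6,339 nt. The difference probably reflects the backbone size being counted with a stuffer that is lost on cloning, but the record does not explain it.

The insert is an engineered fragment of human cereblon (CRBN), the substrate receptor of the CUL4–DDB1 E3 ubiquitin ligase and the target of many molecular glue and PROTAC degraders. The "midi" design joins residues 41–187 to residues 249–426 through a Gly-Ser-Gly linker and includes twelve point mutations (C78I, I92V, K116N, Q134E, R283W, C287N, V293S, G302D, L342R, C343E, T359I and L423I). A backbone-encoded N-terminal 6xHis tag allows affinity purification, and a TEV protease site allows the tag to be removed afterwards. These elements are not annotated separately but would lie between the ribosome binding site and the CRBN coding region.

Although the catalogue names "lacI" as the promoter, the feature table shows expression driven by a T7 promoter with a lac operator and the T7 gene 10 ribosome binding site, ending at a T7 terminator. The plasmid-borne lacI gene, under its own promoter, supplies the repressor, giving IPTG-inducible expression in a T7 polymerase host such as BL21(DE3). A short His-tag fragment annotated downstream of the insert appears to be backbone remnant sequence. The construct is intended to produce CRBN protein for crystallography and biophysical studies supporting ligand and degrader design.
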