Features (pLannotate 1.2.2; 19 found; start..end, strand, type, name):
      1..19      +  promoter       T7 promoter: promoter for bacteriophage T7 RNA polymerase
     20..44      +  protein_bind   lac operator: The lac repressor binds to the lac operator to inhibit transcription in E. coli. This inhibition can be relieved by adding lactose or isopropyl-β-D-thiogalactopyranoside (IPTG). lac repressor encoded by lacI
     59..81      +  RBS            RBS: efficient ribosome binding site from bacteriophage T7 gene 10 (Olins and Rangwala, 1989)
    155..1138    +  CDS            CRBN (fragment): CRBN_HUMAN - Experimental evidence at protein level: Swiss-Prot protein existence level 1. Substrate recognition component of a DCX (DDB1-CUL4-X-box) E3 protein ligase complex that mediates the ubiquitination and subsequent proteasomal degradation of target proteins, such as MEIS2 (Probable). Normal degradation of key regulatory proteins is required for normal limb outgrowth and expression of the fibroblast growth factor FGF8 (PubMed:20223979, PubMed:24328678, PubMed:25043012, PubMed:25108355). Maintains presynaptic glutamate release and consequently cognitive functions, such as memory and lea
   1204..1221    +  CDS            9xHis (fragment): 9xHis affinity tag
   1231..1280    +  CDS            SET1 (fragment): solubility-enhancement tag derived from T7 phage gene 10B
   1288..1335    +  terminator     T7 terminator: transcription terminator for bacteriophage T7 RNA polymerase
   1372..1800    +  rep_origin     f1 ori (sequence partly withheld): f1 bacteriophage origin of replication; arrow indicates direction of (+) strand synthesis
   1853..1910    +  promoter       AmpR promoter (fragment): bla
   1919..2734    -  CDS            KanR: aminoglycoside phosphotransferase; aph(3')-Ia; confers resistance to kanamycin in bacteria or G418 (Geneticin®) in eukaryotes
   2856..3444    +  rep_origin     ori: high-copy-number ColE1/pMB1/pBR322/pUC origin of replication
   3630..3769    -  misc_feature   bom: basis of mobility region from pBR322
   3871..4062    -  CDS            rop: Rop protein, which maintains plasmids at low copy number; rop
   4079..4459    +  CDS            YPB1_ECOLX: Protein predicted: Swiss-Prot protein existence level 4. From Escherichia coli.
   4531..4822    -  CDS            TcR (fragment): tetracycline efflux protein; tet; confers resistance to tetracycline
   4837..4858    -  protein_bind   CAP binding site: CAP binding activates transcription in the presence of cAMP. E. coli catabolite activator protein
   4871..5953    -  CDS            lacI: lac repressor; lacI; The lac repressor binds to the lac operator to inhibit transcription in E. coli. This inhibition can be relieved by adding lactose or isopropyl-β-D-thiogalactopyranoside (IPTG).
   5954..6031    -  promoter       lacI promoter: lacI
   6039..6318    -  CDS            TcR (fragment): tetracycline efflux protein; tet; confers resistance to tetracycline
>Addgene plasmid #215330 | His6-TEV-CRBN-midi | addgene full sequence | sequence record 426717 | Addgene NGS Result
TAATACGACTCACTATAGGGGAATTGTGAGCGGATAACAATTCCCCTCTAGAAATAATTTTGTTTAACTT
TAAGAAGGAGATATACATATGCACCATCATCATCATCATTCTTCTGGTGTAGATCTGGGTACCGAGAACC
TGTACTTCCAATCCGCCAAAAAGCCAAACATCATCAACTTCGACACCAGTCTGCCGACATCACACACCTA
CCTGGGTGCCGATATGGAAGAATTTCATGGCCGCACGTTGCACGATGACGACAGCATTCAGGTGATTCCG
GTTCTGCCGCAAGTGATGATGATCCTGGTTCCCGGACAGACCTTACCGCTGCAGCTGTTTCACCCGCAGG
AAGTCAGTATGGTCCGGAATCTGATTCAGAACGATCGCACCTTTGCTGTTTTAGCATACAGCAATGTACA
GGAAAGGGAAGCAGAATTTGGCACTACAGCCGAGATTTACGCCTATCGTGAAGAACAGGATTTCGGTATT
GAGATCGTGAAAGTTAAAGCAATTGGCCGTCAACGTTTCAAAGTCCTTGAGCTACGCACCCAGTCAGATG
GTATCCAGCAAGCTAAAGTGCAGATTCTTCCGGAAGGCTCGGGCGATGCGGAGACCTTAATGGACCGTAT
CAAGAAACAGCTCCGTGAATGGGATGAGAATCTCAAAGATGATTCGCTGCCTTCAAATCCAATTGATTTT
AGCTACTGGGTAGCGGCGAACCTTCCTATTGATGATAGCTTGCGTATTCAGCTCCTGAAAATTGATTCGG
CGATCCAGCGACTTCGCTGTGAATTAGACATTATGAATAAATGTACTTCCCTGTGCTGCAAACAATGTCA
AGAAACCGAAATCACAACCAAAAACGAAATTTTCTCGCTGTCCCGCGAGGGTCCGATGGCAGCGTATGTG
AATCCGCATGGGTATGTGCATGAGATTCTGACTGTGTATAAGGCGTGCAACCTGAACCTGATAGGCCGCC
CGTCTACCGAACACAGCTGGTTTCCAGGGTATGCCTGGACGGTTGCCCAGTGCAAGATCTGTGCGAGCCA
TATTGGATGGAAGTTTACGGCCACCAAAAAAGACATGAGCCCTCAAAAATTCTGGGGCTTAACGCGCTCT
GCGCTGATTCCCACGATCTAACAGTAAAGGTGGATACGGATCCGAATTCGAGCTCCGTCGACAAGCTTGC
GGCCGCACTCGAGCACCACCACCACCACCACTGAGATCCGGCTGCTAACAAAGCCCGAAAGGAAGCTGAG
TTGGCTGCTGCCACCGCTGAGCAATAACTAGCATAACCCCTTGGGGCCTCTAAACGGGTCTTGAGGGGTT
TTTTGCTGAAAGGAGGAACTATATCCGGATTGGCGAATGGG
[124 nt withheld, positions 1372-1495]
C
[91 nt withheld, positions 1497-1587]
A
[49 nt withheld, positions 1589-1637]
CCTTTGACGTTGGAGTCCACGTTCTTT
[37 nt withheld, positions 1665-1701]
ACCCTATCTCGGTCTATTCTTTTGATTTATAAGGGATTTTGCCGATTTCGGCCTATTGGTTAAAAAATGA
GCTGATTTAACAAAAATTTAACGCGAATTTTAACAAAATATTAACGCTTACAATTTAGGTGGCACTTTTC
GGGGAAATGTGCGCGGAACCCCTATTTGTTTATTTTTCTAAATACATTCAAATATGTATCCGCTCATGAA
TTAATTCTTAGAAAAACTCATCGAGCATCAAATGAAACTGCAATTTATTCATATCAGGATTATCAATACC
ATATTTTTGAAAAAGCCGTTTCTGTAATGAAGGAGAAAACTCACCGAGGCAGTTCCATAGGATGGCAAGA
TCCTGGTATCGGTCTGCGATTCCGACTCGTCCAACATCAATACAACCTATTAATTTCCCCTCGTCAAAAA
TAAGGTTATCAAGTGAGAAATCACCATGAGTGACGACTGAATCCGGTGAGAATGGCAAAAGTTTATGCAT
TTCTTTCCAGACTTGTTCAACAGGCCAGCCATTACGCTCGTCATCAAAATCACTCGCATCAACCAAACCG
TTATTCATTCGTGATTGCGCCTGAGCGAGACGAAATACGCGATCGCTGTTAAAAGGACAATTACAAACAG
GAATCGAATGCAACCGGCGCAGGAACACTGCCAGCGCATCAACAATATTTTCACCTGAATCAGGATATTC
TTCTAATACCTGGAATGCTGTTTTCCCGGGGATCGCAGTGGTGAGTAACCATGCATCATCAGGAGTACGG
ATAAAATGCTTGATGGTCGGAAGAGGCATAAATTCCGTCAGCCAGTTTAGTCTGACCATCTCATCTGTAA
CATCATTGGCAACGCTACCTTTGCCATGTTTCAGAAACAACTCTGGCGCATCGGGCTTCCCATACAATCG
ATAGATTGTCGCACCTGATTGCCCGACATTATCGCGAGCCCATTTATACCCATATAAATCAGCATCCATG
TTGGAATTTAATCGCGGCCTAGAGCAAGACGTTTCCCGTTGAATATGGCTCATAACACCCCTTGTATTAC
TGTTTATGTAAGCAGACAGTTTTATTGTTCATGACCAAAATCCCTTAACGTGAGTTTTCGTTCCACTGAG
CGTCAGACCCCGTAGAAAAGATCAAAGGATCTTCTTGAGATCCTTTTTTTCTGCGCGTAATCTGCTGCTT
GCAAACAAAAAAACCACCGCTACCAGCGGTGGTTTGTTTGCCGGATCAAGAGCTACCAACTCTTTTTCCG
AAGGTAACTGGCTTCAGCAGAGCGCAGATACCAAATACTGTCCTTCTAGTGTAGCCGTAGTTAGGCCACC
ACTTCAAGAACTCTGTAGCACCGCCTACATACCTCGCTCTGCTAATCCTGTTACCAGTGGCTGCTGCCAG
TGGCGATAAGTCGTGTCTTACCGGGTTGGACTCAAGACGATAGTTACCGGATAAGGCGCAGCGGTCGGGC
TGAACGGGGGGTTCGTGCACACAGCCCAGCTTGGAGCGAACGACCTACACCGAACTGAGATACCTACAGC
GTGAGCTATGAGAAAGCGCCACGCTTCCCGAAGGGAGAAAGGCGGACAGGTATCCGGTAAGCGGCAGGGT
CGGAACAGGAGAGCGCACGAGGGAGCTTCCAGGGGGAAACGCCTGGTATCTTTATAGTCCTGTCGGGTTT
CGCCACCTCTGACTTGAGCGTCGATTTTTGTGATGCTCGTCAGGGGGGCGGAGCCTATGGAAAAACGCCA
GCAACGCGGCCTTTTTACGGTTCCTGGCCTTTTGCTGGCCTTTTGCTCACATGTTCTTTCCTGCGTTATC
CCCTGATTCTGTGGATAACCGTATTACCGCCTTTGAGTGAGCTGATACCGCTCGCCGCAGCCGAACGACC
GAGCGCAGCGAGTCAGTGAGCGAGGAAGCGGAAGAGCGCCTGATGCGGTATTTTCTCCTTACGCATCTGT
GCGGTATTTCACACCGCAATGGTGCACTCTCAGTACAATCTGCTCTGATGCCGCATAGTTAAGCCAGTAT
ACACTCCGCTATCGCTACGTGACTGGGTCATGGCTGCGCCCCGACACCCGCCAACACCCGCTGACGCGCC
CTGACGGGCTTGTCTGCTCCCGGCATCCGCTTACAGACAAGCTGTGACCGTCTCCGGGAGCTGCATGTGT
CAGAGGTTTTCACCGTCATCACCGAAACGCGCGAGGCAGCTGCGGTAAAGCTCATCAGCGTGGTCGTGAA
GCGATTCACAGATGTCTGCCTGTTCATCCGCGTCCAGCTCGTTGAGTTTCTCCAGAAGCGTTAATGTCTG
GCTTCTGATAAAGCGGGCCATGTTAAGGGCGGTTTTTTCCTGTTTGGTCACTGATGCCTCCGTGTAAGGG
GGATTTCTGTTCATGGGGGTAATGATACCGATGAAACGAGAGAGGATGCTCACGATACGGGTTACTGATG
ATGAACATGCCCGGTTACTGGAACGTTGTGAGGGTAAACAACTGGCGGTATGGATGCGGCGGGACCAGAG
AAAAATCACTCAGGGTCAATGCCAGCGCTTCGTTAATACAGATGTAGGTGTTCCACAGGGTAGCCAGCAG
CATCCTGCGATGCAGATCCGGAACATAATGGTGCAGGGCGCTGACTTCCGCGTTTCCAGACTTTACGAAA
CACGGAAACCGAAGACCATTCATGTTGTTGCTCAGGTCGCAGACGTTTTGCAGCAGCAGTCGCTTCACGT
TCGCTCGCGTATCGGTGATTCATTCTGCTAACCAGTAAGGCAACCCCGCCAGCCTAGCCGGGTCCTCAAC
GACAGGAGCACGATCATGCGCACCCGTGGGGCCGCCATGCCGGCGATAATGGCCTGCTTCTCGCCGAAAC
GTTTGGTGGCGGGACCAGTGACGAAGGCTTGAGCGAGGGCGTGCAAGATTCCGAATACCGCAAGCGACAG
GCCGATCATCGTCGCGCTCCAGCGAAAGCGGTCCTCGCCGAAAATGACCCAGAGCGCTGCCGGCACCTGT
CCTACGAGTTGCATGATAAAGAAGACAGTCATAAGTGCGGCGACGATAGTCATGCCCCGCGCCCACCGGA
AGGAGCTGACTGGGTTGAAGGCTCTCAAGGGCATCGGTCGAGATCCCGGTGCCTAATGAGTGAGCTAACT
TACATTAATTGCGTTGCGCTCACTGCCCGCTTTCCAGTCGGGAAACCTGTCGTGCCAGCTGCATTAATGA
ATCGGCCAACGCGCGGGGAGAGGCGGTTTGCGTATTGGGCGCCAGGGTGGTTTTTCTTTTCACCAGTGAG
ACGGGCAACAGCTGATTGCCCTTCACCGCCTGGCCCTGAGAGAGTTGCAGCAAGCGGTCCACGCTGGTTT
GCCCCAGCAGGCGAAAATCCTGTTTGATGGTGGTTAACGGCGGGATATAACATGAGCTGTCTTCGGTATC
GTCGTATCCCACTACCGAGATATCCGCACCAACGCGCAGCCCGGACTCGGTAATGGCGCGCATTGCGCCC
AGCGCCATCTGATCGTTGGCAACCAGCATCGCAGTGGGAACGATGCCCTCATTCAGCATTTGCATGGTTT
GTTGAAAACCGGACATGGCACTCCAGTCGCCTTCCCGTTCCGCTATCGGCTGAATTTGATTGCGAGTGAG
ATATTTATGCCAGCCAGCCAGACGCAGACGCGCCGAGACAGAACTTAATGGGCCCGCTAACAGCGCGATT
TGCTGGTGACCCAATGCGACCAGATGCTCCACGCCCAGTCGCGTACCGTCTTCATGGGAGAAAATAATAC
TGTTGATGGGTGTCTGGTCAGAGACATCAAGAAATAACGCCGGAACATTAGTGCAGGCAGCTTCCACAGC
AATGGCATCCTGGTCATCCAGCGGATAGTTAATGATCAGCCCACTGACGCGTTGCGCGAGAAGATTGTGC
ACCGCCGCTTTACAGGCTTCGACGCCGCTTCGTTCTACCATCGACACCACCACGCTGGCACCCAGTTGAT
CGGCGCGAGATTTAATCGCCGCGACAATTTGCGACGGCGCGTGCAGGGCCAGACTGGAGGTGGCAACGCC
AATCAGCAACGACTGTTTGCCCGCCAGTTGTTGTGCCACGCGGTTGGGAATGTAATTCAGCTCCGCCATC
GCCGCTTCCACTTTTTCCCGCGTTTTCGCAGAAACGTGGCTGGCCTGGTTCACCACGCGGGAAACGGTCT
GATAAGAGACACCGGCATACTCTGCGACATCGTATAACGTTACTGGTTTCACATTCACCACCCTGAATTG
ACTCTCTTCCGGGCGCTATCATGCCATACCGCGAAAGGTTTTGCGCCATTCGATGGTGTCCGGGATCTCG
ACGCTCTCCCTTATGCGACTCCTGCATTAGGAAGCAGCCCAGTAGTAGGTTGAGGCCGTTGAGCACCGCC
GCCGCAAGGAATGGTGCATGCAAGGAGATGGCGCCCAACAGTCCCCCGGCCACGGGGCCTGCCACCATAC
CCACGCCGAAACAAGCGCTCATGAGCCCGAAGTGGCGAGCCCGATCTTCCCCATCGGTGATGTCGGCGAT
ATAGGCGCCAGCAACCGCACCTGTGGCGCCGGTGATGCCGGCCACGATGCGTCCGGCGTAGAGGATCGAG
ATCTCGATCCCGCGAAAT
